>Addgene plasmid #167823 | pLV x EF1a_EKAREN5(TA)-ires-puro | addgene full sequence | sequence record 330688 | Addgene NGS Result
CCTAAGAAGAAGCGTAAGGTGTAAGTCGACGGTCGAGTCGAGACGCTAGCCTAGTGCCATTTGTTCAGTG
GTTCGTAGGGCTTTCCCCCACTGTTTGGCTTTCAGTTATATGGATGATGTGGTATTGGGGGCCAAGTCTG
TACAGCATCTTGAGTCCCTTTTTACCGCTGTTACCAATTTTCTTTTGTCTTTGGGTAAACCCGGGAATTC
CGCCCCTCTCCCCCCCTAACGTTACTGGCCGAAGCCGCTTGGAATAAGGCCGGTGTGCGTTTGTCTATAT
GTTATTTTCCACCATATTGCCGTCTTTTGGCAATGTGAGGGCCCGGAAACCTGGCCCTGTCTTCTTGACG
AGCATTCCTAGGGGTCTTTCCCCTCTCGCCAAAGGAATGCAAGGTCTGTTGAATGTCGTGAAGGAAGCAG
TTCCTCTGGAAGCTTCTTGAAGACAAACAACGTCTGTAGCGACCCTTTGCAGGCAGCGGAACCCCCCACC
TGGCGACAGGTGCCTCTGCGGCCAAAAGCCACGTGTATAAGATACACCTGCAAAGGCGGCACAACCCCAG
TGCCACGTTGTGAGTTGGATAGTTGTGGAAAGAGTCAAATGGCTCTCCTCAAGCGTATTCAACAAGGGGC
TGAAGGATGCCCAGAAGGTACCCCATTGTATGGGATCTGATCTGGGGCCTCGGTGCACATGCTTTACATG
TGTTTAGTCGAGGTTAAAAAAACGTCTAGGCCCCCCGAACCACGGGGACGTGGTTTTCCTTTGAAAAACA
CGATGATAATATGGATATGGCCACAACGGTCGCCACCATGACCGAGTACAAGCCCACGGTGCGCCTCGCC
ACCCGCGACGACGTCCCCAGGGCCGTACGCACCCTCGCCGCCGCGTTCGCCGACTACCCCGCCACGCGCC
ACACCGTCGATCCGGACCGCCACATCGAGCGGGTCACCGAGCTGCAAGAACTCTTCCTCACGCGCGTCGG
GCTCGACATCGGCAAGGTGTGGGTCGCGGACGACGGCGCCGCGGTGGCGGTCTGGACCACGCCGGAGAGC
GTCGAAGCGGGGGCGGTGTTCGCCGAGATCGGCCCGCGCATGGCCGAGTTGAGCGGTTCCCGGCTGGCCG
CGCAGCAACAGATGGAAGGCCTCCTGGCGCCGCACCGGCCCAAGGAGCCCGCGTGGTTCCTGGCCACCGT
CGGCGTCTCGCCCGACCACCAGGGCAAGGGTCTGGGCAGCGCCGTCGTGCTCCCCGGAGTGGAGGCGGCC
GAGCGCGCCGGGGTGCCCGCCTTCCTGGAGACCTCCGCGCCCCGCAACCTCCCCTTCTACGAGCGGCTCG
GCTTCACCGTCACCGCCGACGTCGAGGTGCCCGAAGGACCGCGCACCTGGTGCATGACCCGCAAGCCCGG
TGCCTGACGCCCGCCCCACGACCCGCAGCGCCCGACCGAAAGGAGCGCACGACCCCATGCATGTATTCAA
TCTAAGCAGGCTTTCACTTTCTCGCCAACTTACAAGGCCTTTCTGTGTAAACAATACCTGAACCTTTACC
CCGTTGCCCGGCAACGGCCAGGTCTGTGCCAAGTGTTTGCTGACGCAACCCCCACTGGCTGGGGCTTGGT
CATGGGCCATCAGCGCATGCGTGGAACCTTTTCGGCTCCTCTGCCGATCCATACTGCGGAACTCCTAGCC
GCTTGTTTTGCTCGCAGCAGGTCTGGAGCAAACATTATCGGGACTGATAACTCTGTTGTCCTATCCCGCA
AATATACATCGTTTCCATGGCTGCTAGGCTGTGCTGCCAACTGGATCCTGCGCGGGACGTCCTTTGTTTA
CGTCCCGTCGGCGCTGAATCCTGCGGACGACCCTTCTCGGGGTCGCTTGGGACTCTCTCGTCCCCTTCTC
CGTCTGCCGTTCCGACCGACCACGGGGCGCACCTCTCTTTACGCGGACTCCCCGTCTGTGCCTTCTCATC
TGCCGGACCGTGTGCACTTCGCTTCACCTCTGCACGTCGCATGGAGACCACCGTGAACGCCCACCAAATA
TTGCCCAAGGTCTTACATAAGAGGACTCTTGGACTCTCAGCAATGTCAACGACCGACCTTGAGGCATACT
TCAAAGACTGTTTGTTTAAAGACTGGGAGGAGTTGGGGGAGGAGATTAGGTTAAAGGTCTTTGTACTAGG
AGGCTGTAGGCATAAATTGGTCTGCGCACCAGCACCATGGCGCAATCACTAGAGCGGGGTACCTTTAAGA
CCAATGACTTACAAGGCAGCTGTAGATCTTAGCCACTTTTTAAAAGAAAAGGGGGGACTGGAAGGGCTAA
TTCACTCCCAACGAAGACAAGATCTGCTTTTTGCTTGTACTGGGTCTCTCTGGTTAGACCAGATCTGAGC
CTGGGAGCTCTCTGGCTAACTAGGGAACCCACTGCTTAAGCCTCAATAAAGCTTGCCTTGAGTGCTTCAA
GTAGTGTGTGCCCGTCTGTTGTGTGACTCTGGTAACTAGAGATCCCTCAGACCCTTTTAGTCAGTGTGGA
AAATCTCTAGCAGTAGTAGTTCATGTCATCTTATTATTCAGTATTTATAACTTGCAAAGAAATGAATATC
AGAGAGTGAGAGGAACTTGTTTATTGCAGCTTATAATGGTTACAAATAAAGCAATAGCATCACAAATTTC
ACAAATAAAGCATTTTTTTCACTGCATTCTAGTTGTGGTTTGTCCAAACTCATCAATGTATCTTATCATG
TCTGGCTCTAGCTATCCCGCCCCTAACTCCGCCCATCCCGCCCCTAACTCCGCCCAGTTCCGCCCATTCT
CCGCCCCATGGCTGACTAATTTTTTTTATTTATGCAGAGGCCGAGGCCGCCTCGGCCTCTGAGCTATTCC
AGAAGTAGTGAGGAGGCTTTTTTGGAGGCCTAGGGACGTACCCAATTCGCCCTATAGTGAGTCGTATTAC
GCGCGCTCACTGGCCGTCGTTTTACAACGTCGTGACTGGGAAAACCCTGGCGTTACCCAACTTAATCGCC
TTGCAGCACATCCCCCTTTCGCCAGCTGGCGTAATAGCGAAGAGGCCCGCACCGATCGCCCTTCCCAACA
GTTGCGCAGCCTGAATGGCGAATGGG
[124 nt withheld, positions 3107-3230]
C
[91 nt withheld, positions 3232-3322]
A
[49 nt withheld, positions 3324-3372]
CCTTTGACGTTGGAGTCCACGTTCTTT
[37 nt withheld, positions 3400-3436]
ACCCTATCTCGGTCTATTCTTTTGATTTATAAGGGATTTTGCCGATTTCGGCCTATTGGTTAAAAAATGA
GCTGATTTAACAAAAATTTAACGCGAATTTTAACAAAATATTAACGCTTACAATTTAGGTGGCACTTTTC
GGGGAAATGTGCGCGGAACCCCTATTTGTTTATTTTTCTAAATACATTCAAATATGTATCCGCTCATGAG
ACAATAACCCTGATAAATGCTTCAATAATATTGAAAAAGGAAGAGTATGAGTATTCAACATTTCCGTGTC
GCCCTTATTCCCTTTTTTGCGGCATTTTGCCTTCCTGTTTTTGCTCACCCAGAAACGCTGGTGAAAGTAA
AAGATGCTGAAGATCAGTTGGGTGCACGAGTGGGTTACATCGAACTGGATCTCAACAGCGGTAAGATCCT
TGAGAGTTTTCGCCCCGAAGAACGTTTTCCAATGATGAGCACTTTTAAAGTTCTGCTATGTGGCGCGGTA
TTATCCCGTATTGACGCCGGGCAAGAGCAACTCGGTCGCCGCATACACTATTCTCAGAATGACTTGGTTG
AGTACTCACCAGTCACAGAAAAGCATCTTACGGATGGCATGACAGTAAGAGAATTATGCAGTGCTGCCAT
AACCATGAGTGATAACACTGCGGCCAACTTACTTCTGACAACGATCGGAGGACCGAAGGAGCTAACCGCT
TTTTTGCACAACATGGGGGATCATGTAACTCGCCTTGATCGTTGGGAACCGGAGCTGAATGAAGCCATAC
CAAACGACGAGCGTGACACCACGATGCCTGTAGCAATGGCAACAACGTTGCGCAAACTATTAACTGGCGA
ACTACTTACTCTAGCTTCCCGGCAACAATTAATAGACTGGATGGAGGCGGATAAAGTTGCAGGACCACTT
CTGCGCTCGGCCCTTCCGGCTGGCTGGTTTATTGCTGATAAATCTGGAGCCGGTGAGCGTGGGTCTCGCG
GTATCATTGCAGCACTGGGGCCAGATGGTAAGCCCTCCCGTATCGTAGTTATCTACACGACGGGGAGTCA
GGCAACTATGGATGAACGAAATAGACAGATCGCTGAGATAGGTGCCTCACTGATTAAGCATTGGTAACTG
TCAGACCAAGTTTACTCATATATACTTTAGATTGATTTAAAACTTCATTTTTAATTTAAAAGGATCTAGG
TGAAGATCCTTTTTGATAATCTCATGACCAAAATCCCTTAACGTGAGTTTTCGTTCCACTGAGCGTCAGA
CCCCGTAGAAAAGATCAAAGGATCTTCTTGAGATCCTTTTTTTCTGCGCGTAATCTGCTGCTTGCAAACA
AAAAAACCACCGCTACCAGCGGTGGTTTGTTTGCCGGATCAAGAGCTACCAACTCTTTTTCCGAAGGTAA
CTGGCTTCAGCAGAGCGCAGATACCAAATACTGTTCTTCTAGTGTAGCCGTAGTTAGGCCACCACTTCAA
GAACTCTGTAGCACCGCCTACATACCTCGCTCTGCTAATCCTGTTACCAGTGGCTGCTGCCAGTGGCGAT
AAGTCGTGTCTTACCGGGTTGGACTCAAGACGATAGTTACCGGATAAGGCGCAGCGGTCGGGCTGAACGG
GGGGTTCGTGCACACAGCCCAGCTTGGAGCGAACGACCTACACCGAACTGAGATACCTACAGCGTGAGCT
ATGAGAAAGCGCCACGCTTCCCGAAGGGAGAAAGGCGGACAGGTATCCGGTAAGCGGCAGGGTCGGAACA
GGAGAGCGCACGAGGGAGCTTCCAGGGGGAAACGCCTGGTATCTTTATAGTCCTGTCGGGTTTCGCCACC
TCTGACTTGAGCGTCGATTTTTGTGATGCTCGTCAGGGGGGCGGAGCCTATGGAAAAACGCCAGCAACGC
GGCCTTTTTACGGTTCCTGGCCTTTTGCTGGCCTTTTGCTCACATGTTCTTTCCTGCGTTATCCCCTGAT
TCTGTGGATAACCGTATTACCGCCTTTGAGTGAGCTGATACCGCTCGCCGCAGCCGAACGACCGAGCGCA
GCGAGTCAGTGAGCGAGGAAGCGGAAGAGCGCCCAATACGCAAACCGCCTCTCCCCGCGCGTTGGCCGAT
TCATTAATGCAGCTGGCACGACAGGTTTCCCGACTGGAAAGCGGGCAGTGAGCGCAACGCAATTAATGTG
AGTTAGCTCACTCATTAGGCACCCCAGGCTTTACACTTTATGCTTCCGGCTCGTATGTTGTGTGGAATTG
TGAGCGGATAACAATTTCACACAGGAAACAGCTATGACCATGATTACGCCAAGCGCGCAATTAACCCTCA
CTAAAGGGAACAAAAGCTGGAGCTGCAAGCTTAATGTAGTCTTATGCAATACTCTTGTAGTCTTGCAACA
TGGTAACGATGAGTTAGCAACATGCCTTACAAGGAGAGAAAAAGCACCGTGCATGCCGATTGGTGGAAGT
AAGGTGGTACGATCGTGCCTTATTAGGAAGGCAACAGACGGGTCTGACATGGATTGGACGAACCACTGAA
TTGCCGCATTGCAGAGATATTGTATTTAAGTGCCTAGCTCGATACATAAACGGGTCTCTCTGGTTAGACC
AGATCTGAGCCTGGGAGCTCTCTGGCTAACTAGGGAACCCACTGCTTAAGCCTCAATAAAGCTTGCCTTG
AGTGCTTCAAGTAGTGTGTGCCCGTCTGTTGTGTGACTCTGGTAACTAGAGATCCCTCAGACCCTTTTAG
TCAGTGTGGAAAATCTCTAGCAGTGGCGCCCGAACAGGGACTTGAAAGCGAAAGGGAAACCAGAGGAGCT
CTCTCGACGCAGGACTCGGCTTGCTGAAGCGCGCACGGCAAGAGGCGAGGGGCGGCGACTGGTGAGTACG
CCAAAAATTTTGACTAGCGGAGGCTAGAAGGAGAGAGATGGGTGCGAGAGCGTCAGTATTAAGCGGGGGA
GAATTAGATCGCGATGGGAAAAAATTCGGTTAAGGCCAGGGGGAAAGAAAAAATATAAATTAAAACATAT
AGTATGGGCAAGCAGGGAGCTAGAACGATTCGCAGTTAATCCTGGCCTGTTAGAAACATCAGAAGGCTGT
AGACAAATACTGGGACAGCTACAACCATCCCTTCAGACAGGATCAGAAGAACTTAGATCATTATATAATA
CAGTAGCAACCCTCTATTGTGTGCATCAAAGGATAGAGATAAAAGACACCAAGGAAGCTTTAGACAAGAT
AGAGGAAGAGCAAAACAAAAGTAAGACCACCGCACAGCAAGCGGCCGCTGATCTTCAGACCTGGAGGAGG
AGATATGAGGGACAATTGGAGAAGTGAATTATATAAATATAAAGTAGTAAAAATTGAACCATTAGGAGTA
GCACCCACCAAGGCAAAGAGAAGAGTGGTGCAGAGAGAAAAAAGAGCAGTGGGAATAGGAGCTTTGTTCC
TTGGGTTCTTGGGAGCAGCAGGAAGCACTATGGGCGCAGCGTCAATGACGCTGACGGTACAGGCCAGACA
ATTATTGTCTGGTATAGTGCAGCAGCAGAACAATTTGCTGAGGGCTATTGAGGCGCAACAGCATCTGTTG
CAACTCACAGTCTGGGGCATCAAGCAGCTCCAGGCAAGAATCCTGGCTGTGGAAAGATACCTAAAGGATC
AACAGCTCCTGGGGATTTGGGGTTGCTCTGGAAAACTCATTTGCACCACTGCTGTGCCTTGGAATGCTAG
TTGGAGTAATAAATCTCTGGAACAGATTTGGAATCACACGACCTGGATGGAGTGGGACAGAGAAATTAAC
AATTACACAAGCTTAATACACTCCTTAATTGAAGAATCGCAAAACCAGCAAGAAAAGAATGAACAAGAAT
TATTGGAATTAGATAAATGGGCAAGTTTGTGGAATTGGTTTAACATAACAAATTGGCTGTGGTATATAAA
ATTATTCATAATGATAGTAGGAGGCTTGGTAGGTTTAAGAATAGTTTTTGCTGTACTTTCTATAGTGAAT
AGAGTTAGGCAGGGATATTCACCATTATCGTTTCAGACCCACCTCCCAACCCCGAGGGGACCCGACAGGC
CCGAAGGAATAGAAGAAGAAGGTGGAGAGAGAGACAGAGACAGATCCATTCGATTAGTGAACGGATCTCG
ACGGTATCGGTTTTAAAAGAAAAGGGGGGATTGGGGGGTACAGTGCAGGGGAAAGAATAGTAGACATAAT
AGCAACAGACATACAAACTAAAGAATTACAAAAACAAATTACAAAAATTCAAAATTTTATCGATCATATG
ACTAGAGCGGCCTTAGGCTCCGGTGCGCGTCAGTGGGCAGAGCGCACATCGCCCACAGTCCCCGAGAAGT
TGGGGGGAGGGGTCGGCAATTGAACCGGTGCCTAGAGAAGGTGGCGCGGGGTAAACTGGGAAAGTGATGT
CGTGTACTGGCTCCGCCTTTTTCCCGAGGGTGGGGGAGAACCGTATATAAGTGCAGTAGTCGCCGTGAAC
GTTCTTTTTCGCAACGGGTTTGCCGCCAGAACACAGGTAAGTGCCGTGTGTGGTTCCCGCGGGCCTGGCC
TCTTTACGGGTTATGGCCCTTGCGTGCCTTGAATTACTTCCACCTGGCTCCAGTACGTGATTCTTGATCC
CGAGCTGGAGCCAGGGGCGGGCCTTGCGCTTTAGGAGCCCCTTCGCCTCGTGCTTGAGTTGAGGCCTGGC
CTGGGCGCTGGGGCCGCCGCGTGCGAATCTGGTGGCACCTTCGCGCCTGTCTCGCTGCTTTCGATAAGTC
TCTAGCCATTTAAAATTTTTGATGACCTGCTGCGACGCTTTTTTTCTGGCAAGATAGTCTTGTAAATGCG
GGCCAGGATCTGCACACTGGTATTTCGGTTTTTGGGGCCGCGGGCGGCGACGGGGCCCGTGCGTCCCAGC
GCACATGTTCGGCGAGGCGGGGCCTGCGAGCGCGGCCACCGAGAATCGGACGGGGGTAGTCTCAAGCTGG
CCGGCCTGCTCTGGTGCCTGGCCTCGCGCCGCCGTGTATCGCCCCGCCCTGGGCGGCAAGGCTGGCCCGG
TCGGCACCAGTTGCGTGAGCGGAAAGATGGCCGCTTCCCGGCCCTGCTCCAGGGGGCTCAAAATGGAGGA
CGCGGCGCTCGGGAGAGCGGGCGGGTGAGTCACCCACACAAAGGAAAGGGGCCTTTCCGTCCTCAGCCGT
CGCTTCATGTGACTCCACGGAGTACCGGGCGCCGTCCAGGCACCTCGATTAGTTCTGGAGCTTTTGGAGT
ACGTCGTCTTTAGGTTGGGGGGAGGGGTTTTATGCGATGGAGTTTCCCCACACTGAGTGGGTGGAGACTG
AAGTTAGGCCAGCTTGGCACTTGATGTAATTCTCCTTGGAATTTGCCCTTTTTGAGTTTGGATCTTGGTT
CATTCTCAAGCCTCAGACAGTGGTTCAAAGTTTTTTTCTTCCATTTCAGGTGTCGTGATTAATTAAACGC
GTACCGATAGCTTCGAATTCTGCAGTCGACGATATCACTAGTCTCGAGCATTTTGGCAAAGAATTCGGCA
TGGTGAGCAAGGGCGAGGAGCTGTTCACCGGGGTGGTGCCCATCCTGGTCGAGCTGGACGGCGACGTAAA
CGGCCACAAGTTCAGCGTGTCCGGCGAGGGCGAGGGCGATGCCACCTACGGCAAGCTGACCCTGAAGCTT
CTATGCACCACCGGCAAGCTGCCCGTGCCCTGGCCCACCCTCGTGACCACCCTGGGCTACGGCCTGCAGT
GCTTCGCCCGCTACCCCGACCACATGAAGCAGCACGACTTCTTCAAGTCCGCCATGCCCGAAGGCTACGT
CCAGGAGCGCACCATCTTCTTCAAGGACGACGGCAACTACAAGACCCGCGCCGAGGTGAAGTTCGAGGGC
GACACCCTGGTGAACCGCATCGAGCTGAAGGGCATCGACTTCAAGGAGGACGGCAACATCCTGGGGCACA
AGCTGGAGTACAACTACAACAGCCACAACGTCTATATCACCGCCGACAAGCAGAAGAACGGCATCAAGGC
CAACTTCAAGATCCGCCACAACATCGAGGACGGCGGCGTGCAGCTCGCCGACCACTACCAGCAGAACACC
CCCATCGGCGACGGCCCCGTGCTGCTGCCCGACAACCACTACCTGAGCTACCAGTCCGCCCTGTTCAAAG
ACCCCAACGAGAAGCGCGATCACATGGTCCTGCTGGAGTTCCTGACCGCCGCCGGGATCACTGAGGGCAT
GAACGAGCTGTACCTCGAGATGGCGGACGAGGAGAAGCTGCCGCCCGGCTGGGAGAAGCGCATGAGCCGC
AGCTCAGGCCGAGTGTACTACTTCAACCACATCACTAACGCCAGCCAGTGGGAGCGGCCCAGCGGCAACA
GCAGCAGTGGTGGCAAAAACGGGCAGGGGGAGCCTGCCAGGGGTACCAGTGCTGGTGGTAGTGCTGGTGG
TAGTGCTGGTGGTTCCGGCAGTGCTGGTGGTAGTGCTGGTGGTAGTACCAGTGCTGGTGGTAGTGCTGGT
GGTAGTGCTGGTGGTAGTGCTGGTGGTAGTGCTGGTGGTTCCGGCAGTGCTGGTGGTAGTGCTGGTGGTA
GTACCAGTGCTGGTGGTAGTGCTGGTGGTAGTGCTGGTGGTAGTGCTGGTGGTAGTGCTGGTGGTTCCGG
ACCAGATGTCCCTAGAGCTCCAGTGGATCCAGCATGGCTGTCATTCCAATTTCCGGGCGGCCGCATGGTG
AGTAAAGGGGAAGAACTGTTTACTGGCGTGGTGCCAATTCTGGTCGAACTGGATGGAGATGTAAATGGGC
ATAAATTTAGTGTGTCTGGAGAAGGGGAAGGAGACGCTACATATGGGAAACTGACACTGAAATTTATTTG
TACTACTGGAAAACTGCCTGTGCCTTGGCCTACACTCGTGACAACCCTGTCTTGGGGAGTGCAGTGTTTT
GCCCGGTATCCTGATCATATGAAACAGCATGATTTTTTCAAATCTGCCATGCCTGAGGGATATGTCCAGG
AACGGACAATTTTCTTTAAAGATGATGGGAATTATAAAACACGGGCCGAAGTGAAATTTGAAGGGGATAC
ACTGGTGAATCGGATTGAACTGAAAGGAATTGATTTTAAAGAAGATGGGAATATTCTGGGCCATAAACTG
GAATATAATTATTTCAGCGATAATGTCTACATTACAGCCGATAAACAGAAGAATGGGATTAAAGCCAATT
TTAAAATTCGGCATAATATTGAAGATGGAGGGGTGCAGCTCGCCGATCATTATCAGCAGAATACACCTAT
TGGGGATGGGCCTGTGCTGCTGCCTGATAATCATTATCTGAGCACACAGTCTGCCCTGAGCAAGGACCCT
AATGAAAAGCGGGACCATATGGTCCTGCTGGAATTTCTGACTGCCGCCGGCATTACACTCGGGATGGATG
AACTGTCTAGA
Features (pLannotate 1.2.2; 32 found; start..end, strand, type, name):
     51..197     +  CDS            HBsAg (S) (fragment): major/small (S) envelope protein of hepatitis B virus hepatitis B surface antigen
    317..779     +  misc_feature   IRES: internal ribosome entry site (IRES) of the encephalomyocarditis virus (EMCV)
    808..1407    +  CDS            PuroR: puromycin N-acetyltransferase; pac from Streptomyces alboniger; confers resistance to puromycin
   1543..1801    +  ncRNA          HBV PRE 1151-1410: Accession: RF02816 - Hepatitis B virus post-transcriptional regulatory element 1151-1410
   1767..2207    +  CDS            X: X_HBVD3 - Experimental evidence at protein level: Swiss-Prot protein existence level 1. Multifunctional protein that plays a role in silencing host antiviral defenses and promoting viral transcription. Does not seem to be essential for HBV infection. May be directly involved in development of cirrhosis and liver cancer (hepatocellular carcinoma). Most of cytosolic activities involve modulation of cytosolic calcium. The effect on apoptosis is controversial depending on the cell types in which the studies have been conducted. May induce apoptosis by localizing in mitochondria and causing loss of
   2229..2297    +  CDS            nef (fragment): NEF_HV1Z2 - Experimental evidence at protein level: Swiss-Prot protein existence level 1. Extracellular Nef protein targets CD4(+) T-lymphocytes for apoptosis by interacting with CXCR4 surface receptors. From Human immunodeficiency virus type 1 group M subtype D (isolate Z2/CDC-Z34) (HIV-1).
   2299..2532    +  LTR            3' LTR (ΔU3): self-inactivating 3' long terminal repeat (LTR) from HIV-1
   2604..2725    +  polyA_signal   SV40 poly(A) signal: SV40 polyadenylation signal
   2765..2900    +  rep_origin     SV40 ori: SV40 origin of replication
   2921..2939    -  promoter       T7 promoter: promoter for bacteriophage T7 RNA polymerase
   2947..3102    +  CDS            lacZα (fragment): LacZα fragment of β-galactosidase; lacZ fragment
   3107..3535    +  rep_origin     f1 ori (sequence partly withheld): f1 bacteriophage origin of replication; arrow indicates direction of (+) strand synthesis
   3588..3692    +  promoter       AmpR promoter: bla
   3693..4553    +  CDS            AmpR: β-lactamase; bla; confers resistance to ampicillin, carbenicillin, and related antibiotics
   4724..5312    +  rep_origin     ori: high-copy-number ColE1/pMB1/pBR322/pUC origin of replication
   5495..5587    +  CDS            lacI (fragment): lac repressor; lacI; The lac repressor binds to the lac operator to inhibit transcription in E. coli. This inhibition can be relieved by adding lactose or isopropyl-β-D-thiogalactopyranoside (IPTG).
   5600..5621    +  protein_bind   CAP binding site: CAP binding activates transcription in the presence of cAMP. E. coli catabolite activator protein
   5636..5666    +  promoter       lac promoter: promoter for the E. coli lac operon
   5670..5692    +  protein_bind   lac operator (fragment): The lac repressor binds to the lac operator to inhibit transcription in E. coli. This inhibition can be relieved by adding lactose or isopropyl-β-D-thiogalactopyranoside (IPTG). lac repressor encoded by lacI
   5735..5753    +  promoter       T3 promoter: promoter for bacteriophage T3 RNA polymerase
   5781..6007    +  promoter       RSV promoter: Rous sarcoma virus enhancer/promoter
   6008..6188    +  LTR            5' LTR (truncated): truncated 5' long terminal repeat (LTR) from HIV-1
   6235..6360    +  misc_feature   HIV-1 Ψ: packaging signal of human immunodeficiency virus type 1
   6344..6707    +  CDS            HIV-1 gag (fragment): gag protein from human immunodeficiency virus 1; gag
   6853..7086    +  misc_feature   RRE: The Rev response element (RRE) of HIV-1 allows for Rev-dependent mRNA export from the nucleus to the cytoplasm.
   7463..7563    +  CDS            Rev (fragment): human immunodeficiency virus 1 (HIV-1) Rev protein; rev; enhances nuclear export of unspliced and incompletely spliced viral mRNAs
   7577..7694    +  misc_feature   cPPT/CTS: central polypurine tract and central termination sequence of HIV-1
   7722..8884    +  promoter       EF-1α promoter: strong constitutive promoter for human elongation factor EF-1α
   8905..8927    +  misc_feature   MCS (fragment): multiple cloning site
   8966..9679    +  CDS            YPet: YPet is a basic (constitutively fluorescent) yellow fluorescent protein published in 2005, derived from Aequorea victoria. It has moderate acid sensitivity.
   9686..9847    +  CDS            PIN1 (fragment): PIN1_HUMAN - Experimental evidence at protein level: Swiss-Prot protein existence level 1. Peptidyl-prolyl cis/trans isomerase (PPIase) that binds to and isomerizes specific phosphorylated Ser/Thr-Pro (pSer/Thr-Pro) motifs (PubMed:21497122, PubMed:23623683, PubMed:29686383). By inducing conformational changes in a subset of phosphorylated proteins, acts as a molecular switch in multiple cellular processes (PubMed:21497122, PubMed:22033920, PubMed:23623683). Displays a preference for acidic residues located N-terminally to the proline bond to be isomerized. Regulates mitosis presumably by inter
  10151..10861   +  CDS            mTurquoise2: mTurquoise2 is a basic (constitutively fluorescent) cyan fluorescent protein published in 2012, derived from Aequorea victoria. It is reported to be a rapidly-maturing monomer with very low acid sensitivity.
