[The description below was written by a language model from this plasmid's Addgene catalogue record and pLannotate feature annotations shown in this document.]
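Description:
pLV x EF1a_EKAREN5(TA)-ires-puro is a self-inactivating HIV-1-based lentiviral expression vector built on a pLV backbone. It delivers a control version of the EKAREN5 ERK activity FRET biosensor into mammalian cells. In bacteria it is maintained through a high-copy ColE1/pUC origin with ampicillin resistance, and an f1 origin, SV40 origin and residual lac/T7/T3 cloning elements are also present. The viral genome is transcribed from an RSV promoter fused to a truncated 5' LTR. It carries the Ψ packaging signal with a gag fragment, the RRE for Rev-dependent export, the cPPT/CTS element and a ΔU3 3' LTR followed by an SV40 polyadenylation signal. The post-transcriptional regulatory element upstream of the 3' LTR is annotated as derived from hepatitis B virus, which also accounts for the HBsAg and X protein fragment annotations.

The internal cassette uses the human EF-1α promoter to drive the synthetic sensor. The annotated parts of the sensor are YPet, a fragment of PIN1 that binds phosphorylated Ser/Thr-Pro motifs, an unannotated stretch, and mTurquoise2. The record also lists a C-terminal nuclear localisation motif. The sensor derives from the EKAREV biosensor. According to the depositor, it was improved with a synthetic Turquoise2 coding sequence carrying 169 silent mutations to reduce recombination, and by point mutagenesis of the sensor domain. The listed mutations are K424P, K426W and T420A. The "TA" name and the stated control purpose suggest that the threonine-to-alanine change removes the phosphoacceptor residue, although the record does not say so explicitly. An EMCV IRES links the sensor to puromycin N-acetyltransferase, so transduced cells can be selected with puromycin. The associated work measured single-cell ERK dynamics in colorectal cancer organoids.
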