Addgene plasmid #167823: pLV x EF1a_EKAREN5(TA)-ires-puro
Purpose: control sensor for EKAREN5
Depositing lab: Hugo Snippert. Depositing organization: University Medical Centre Utrecht. Publication: Quantifying single-cell ERK dynamics in colorectal cancer organoids reveals EGFR as an amplifier of oncogenic MAPK pathway signalling. Ponsioen B, Post JB, Buissant des Amorie JR, Laskaris D, van Ineveld RL, Kersten S, Bertotti A, Sassi F, Sipieter F, Cappe B, Mertens S, Verlaan-Klink I, Boj SF, Vries RGJ, Rehmann H, Vandenabeele P, Riquet FB, Trusolino L, Bos JL, Snippert HJG. Nat Cell Biol. 2021 Apr;23(4):377-390. doi: 10.1038/s41556-021-00654-5. Epub 2021 Apr 1. PubMed 33795873.
Backbone
  Vector backbone: pLV lentiviral vector
  Vector type: Mammalian Expression, Lentiviral
  Selectable markers: Puromycin
Growth in bacteria
  Bacterial resistance: Ampicillin, 100 μg/mL
  Growth temperature: 37°C
  Growth strain: NEB Stable
  Copy number: High Copy
Gene/Insert
  Gene/Insert name: EKAREN5(TA)
  Species: Synthetic
  Insert size (bp): 1950
  Mutation: K424P, K426W, T420A
  Promoter: EF1a
  Tag / fusion protein: nls localization motif (C terminal on insert)
  Cloning method: Ligation Independent Cloning
  Sequencing primers: 5′ TGGAATTTGCCCTTTTTGAG; 3′ AATGTTAACGACCGGt
Resource information
  A portion of this plasmid was derived from a plasmid made by: EKAREV (Komatsu et al.)
Terms and licenses: Academic/Nonprofit Terms; Industry Terms: Not Available to Industry
Depositor comments: We received EKAREV FRET biosensor from Matsuda-lab (Japan). We subsequently improved by insertion of a Turquoise2 synthetic DNA, including 169 silent mutations (reducing recombination) and adapted the sensor domain by point mutagenesis.
How to cite: pLV x EF1a_EKAREN5(TA)-ires-puro was a gift from Hugo Snippert (Addgene plasmid # 167823 ; http://n2t.net/addgene:167823 ; RRID:Addgene_167823)
