>Addgene plasmid #167823 | pLV x EF1a_EKAREN5(TA)-ires-puro | depositor partial sequence | sequence record 325715 | the resistance cassette ires-puro
GTAAACCCGGGAATTCCGCCCCTCTCCCCCCCTAACGTTACTGGCCGAAGCCGCTTGGAATAAGGCCGGT
GTGCGTTTGTCTATATGTTATTTTCCACCATATTGCCGTCTTTTGGCAATGTGAGGGCCCGGAAACCTGG
CCCTGTCTTCTTGACGAGCATTCCTAGGGGTCTTTCCCCTCTCGCCAAAGGAATGCAAGGTCTGTTGAAT
GTCGTGAAGGAAGCAGTTCCTCTGGAAGCTTCTTGAAGACAAACAACGTCTGTAGCGACCCTTTGCAGGC
AGCGGAACCCCCCACCTGGCGACAGGTGCCTCTGCGGCCAAAAGCCACGTGTATAAGATACACCTGCAAA
GGCGGCACAACCCCAGTGCCACGTTGTGAGTTGGATAGTTGTGGAAAGAGTCAAATGGCTCTCCTCAAGC
GTATTCAACAAGGGGCTGAAGGATGCCCAGAAGGTACCCCATTGTATGGGATCTGATCTGGGGCCTCGGT
GCACATGCTTTACATGTGTTTAGTCGAGGTTAAAAAAACGTCTAGGCCCCCCGAACCACGGGGACGTGGT
TTTCCTTTGAAAAACACGATGATAATATGGGATAATATGGCCACAACGGTCGCCACCATGACCGAGTACA
AGCCCACGGTGCGCCTCGCCACCCGCGACGACGTCCCCAGGGCCGTACGCACCCTCGCCGCCGCGTTCGC
CGACTACCCCGCCACGCGCCACACCGTCGATCCGGACCGCCACATCGAGCGGGTCACCGAGCTGCAAGAA
CTCTTCCTCACGCGCGTCGGGCTCGACATCGGCAAGGTGTGGGTCGCGGACGACGGCGCCGCGGTGGCGG
TCTGGACCACGCCGGAGAGCGTCGAAGCGGGGGCGGTGTTCGCCGAGATCGGCCCGCGCATGGCCGAGTT
GAGCGGTTCCCGGCTGGCCGCGCAGCAACAGATGGAAGGCCTCCTGGCGCCGCACCGGCCCAAGGAGCCC
GCGTGGTTCCTGGCCACCGTCGGCGTCTCGCCCGACCACCAGGGCAAGGGTCTGGGCAGCGCCGTCGTGC
TCCCCGGAGTGGAGGCGGCCGAGCGCGCCGGGGTGCCCGCCTTCCTGGAGACCTCCGCGCCCCGCAACCT
CCCCTTCTACGAGCGGCTCGGCTTCACCGTCACCGCCGACGTCGAGGTGCCCGAAGGACCGCGCACCTGG
TGCATGACCCGCAAGCCCGGTGCCTGA
